>Addgene plasmid #25574 | Pk-SOD1 | depositor partial sequence | sequence record 11978 | Author sequence
ATGGCAATTATTCTACCCAAGTTGAAGTATGCTTTGAACGCCCTGTCTCCTCATATAAGTGAAGAGACTC
TAAACTTCCATTACAATAAGCACCATGCGGGGTATGTGAACAAGTTGAATGGTCTAATAAAGGATACGCC
CTTTGCCACGAAATCGTTGGTGGAAATTATGAAGGAATCTACGGGAGCAATTTTTAACAACGCCGCTCAG
ATATGGAACCACAGTTTTTACTGGGATTCCATGGGACCCAATTGTGGAGGGGAACCCCATGGAGAAATTA
AGGAAAAAATTCAAGAAGATTTTGGATCTTTTAACAACTTCAAAAATGAATTTTCAAATGTATTATGTGG
CCATTTTGGATCAGGATGGGGTTGGCTAGTTTTGAATAATAACAACAAGTTAGTTATTCTGCAGACGCAT
GATGCTGGAAACCCCATAAAGGATAACACAGGAATTCCTATCCTAACATGCGATATATGGGAGCATGCCT
ACTATATTGATTATCGAAATGATAGACCATCGTACGTGAAGGCCTGGTGGAATTTGGTAAATTGGAATTT
TGCCAACGAAAATTTGAAGAAGGCATTACAGAAG
