>Addgene plasmid #25574 | Pk-SOD1 | addgene partial sequence | sequence record 31557 | 25574 with LacI-R
CTCTTCCGGGCGCTATCATGCCATACCGCGAAAGGTTTTGCGCCATTCGATGGTGTCCGGGATCTCGACG
CTCTCCCTTATGCGACTCCTGCATTAGGAAGCAGCCCAGTTAGTAGGTTGAGGCCGTTGAGCACCGCCGC
CGCAAGGAATGGTGCATGCAAGGAGATGGCGCCCAACAGTCCCCCGGCCACGGGGCCTGCCACCATACCC
ACGCCGAAACAAGCGCTCATGAGCCCGAAGTGGCGAGCCCGATCTTCCCCATCGGTGATGTCGGCGATAT
AGGCGCCAGCAACCGCACCTGTGGCGCCGGTGATGCCGGCCACGATGCGTCCGGCGTAGAGGATCGAGAT
CTCGATCCCGCGAAATTAATACGACTCACTATAGGGGAATTGTGAGCGGATAACAATTCCCCTCTAGAAA
TAATTTTGTTTAACTTTAAGAAGGAGATATACCATGGGCAGCAGCCATCATCATCATCATCACAGCAGCG
GCAGAGAAAACTTGTATTTCCAGGGCATGGCAATTATTCTACCCAAGTTGAAGTATGCTTTGAACGCCCT
GTCTCCTCATATAAGTGAAGAGACTCTAAACTTCCATTACAATAAGCACCATGCGGGGTATGTGAACAAG
TTGAATGGTCTAATAAAGGATACGCCCTTTGCCACGAAATCGTTGGTGG
