[The description below was written by a language model from this plasmid's Addgene catalogue record.]
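Description:
Pk-SOD1 is a bacterial expression plasmid built on the p15TV-L backbone from a structural genomics consortium, a vector of about 7.7 kb without insert. It is maintained in E. coli as a low-copy plasmid under ampicillin selection, with a standard cloning strain listed for propagation. The record does not name the origin of replication and includes no feature table, so the detailed layout of the backbone cannot be described from the information given.

The insert is a 594 bp coding sequence for cytosolic superoxide dismutase from the malaria parasite Plasmodium knowlesi, introduced by restriction enzyme cloning and fused to an N-terminal His tag, which allows purification of the recombinant protein by immobilized metal affinity chromatography. The promoter is not stated explicitly, but the recommended sequencing primers anneal to the T7 promoter and T7 terminator. This suggests that the insert sits in a T7-driven expression cassette, which would require a host strain supplying T7 RNA polymerase for protein production.

The stated purpose is protein production in bacteria for structure determination, and the depositor links the construct to a deposited crystal structure of the enzyme. As is common for constructs designed for crystallography, the record cautions that the insert may not represent the full open reading frame, so users wanting the complete native protein should check the construct boundaries against the annotated gene. Distribution is limited to academic and nonprofit users.
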