Addgene plasmid #25574: Pk-SOD1
Purpose: Bacterial expression for structure determination; may not be full ORF
Depositing lab: Cheryl Arrowsmith. Depositing organization: University of Toronto.
Backbone
  Vector backbone: p15TV-L
  Backbone manufacturer: SGC
  Backbone size w/o insert (bp): 7746
  Vector type: Bacterial Expression
Growth in bacteria
  Bacterial resistance: Ampicillin, 100 μg/mL
  Growth temperature: 37°C
  Growth strain: DH5alpha
  Copy number: Low Copy
Gene/Insert
  Gene/Insert name: Pk-SOD1 (alt names: PDB: 2AWP; Cytosolic Superoxide Dismutase)
  Species: Plasmodium knowlesi
  Insert size (bp): 594
  Tag / fusion protein: His (N terminal on insert)
  Cloning method: Restriction Enzyme
  Sequencing primers: 5′ T7; 3′ T7-term
Terms and licenses: Academic/Nonprofit Terms; Industry Terms: Not Available to Industry
Depositor comments: PDB: 2AWP http://www.thesgc.org/structures/2AWP/
How to cite: Pk-SOD1 was a gift from Cheryl Arrowsmith (Addgene plasmid # 25574 ; http://n2t.net/addgene:25574 ; RRID:Addgene_25574)
